Addgene plasmid #40599: pTH761-CEN-mCherry_v4
Depositing lab: Tobias von der Haar. Depositing organization: London and South East University Group (LASE). Publication: Translation elongation can control translation initiation on eukaryotic mRNAs. Chu D, Kazana E, Bellanger N, Singh T, Tuite MF, von der Haar T. EMBO J. 2014 Jan 1;33(1):21-34. doi: 10.1002/embj.201385651. Epub 2013 Dec 19. PubMed 24357599.
Backbone
  Vector backbone: pRS316
  Backbone size w/o insert (bp): 4874
  Total vector size (bp): 6507
  Vector type: Yeast Expression
  Selectable markers: URA3
Growth in bacteria
  Bacterial resistance: Ampicillin, 100 μg/mL
  Growth temperature: 37°C
  Growth strain: DH5alpha
  Copy number: High Copy
Gene/Insert
  Gene/Insert name: mCherry (Red Fluorescent Protein variant) with yeast promoter and terminator sequences (alt name: mCherry)
  Species: Synthetic
  Insert size (bp): 1633
  Mutation: mCherry ORF partially codon optimised for yeast expression
  Promoter: GPD (TDH3)
  Cloning method: Restriction Enzyme; 5′ cloning site SacI (not destroyed); 3′ cloning site EagI (not destroyed)
  Sequencing primers: 5′ M13f; 3′ M13r
Resource information
  A portion of this plasmid was derived from a plasmid made by: The cassette comprising promoter, mCherry v4 ORF and transcription terminator was subcloned from a construct originally generated by Dr Wenfeng Qian and Prof Jianzhi Zhang, University of Michigan. Qian et al. (2012) Balanced codon usage optimizes eukaryotic translational efficiency. PLoS Genetics 8(3):e1002603.
Terms and licenses: Academic/Nonprofit Terms; Industry Terms: Not Available to Industry
How to cite: pTH761-CEN-mCherry_v4 was a gift from Tobias von der Haar (Addgene plasmid # 40599 ; http://n2t.net/addgene:40599 ; RRID:Addgene_40599)
