[The description below was written by a language model from this plasmid's Addgene catalogue record and pLannotate feature annotations shown in this document.]
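Description:
pTH761-CEN-mCherry_v4 is a yeast–E. coli shuttle vector for expressing a red fluorescent reporter in Saccharomyces cerevisiae, built on the centromeric backbone pRS316 (6,507 bp in total). In yeast it is maintained through a CEN6/ARS element, which gives stable, low-copy, chromosome-like segregation. It is selected by the URA3 marker, which complements uracil auxotrophy and can be counterselected with 5-fluoroorotic acid. In bacteria it replicates from a high-copy ColE1/pUC-type origin and is selected with ampicillin through the β-lactamase gene. The backbone also retains the usual pBluescript-derived elements: an f1 phage origin, T7 and T3 promoters, lac promoter/operator sequences, and a lacZα fragment interrupted by the insert. Small annotated fragments of bom, rop and lacI are backbone remnants rather than functional parts.

The payload is a roughly 1.6 kb expression cassette cloned between the SacI and EagI sites of the polylinker. It consists of the strong constitutive GPD (TDH3) promoter, an mCherry open reading frame, and the CYC1 transcription terminator. The "v4" coding sequence is a synthetic version of mCherry that is only partially codon optimised for yeast. According to the record, the whole promoter–ORF–terminator unit was subcloned from a construct made for an earlier study of codon usage and translational efficiency. The associated publication concerns how translation elongation influences initiation on eukaryotic mRNAs. This suggests the plasmid serves as one member of a set of codon-variant reporters, in which fluorescence from a single-copy-like plasmid measures how codon composition affects protein output. The record does not describe the other variants or the exact codon changes.
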