Features (pLannotate 1.2.2; 21 found; start..end, strand, type, name):
    137..184     +  misc_feature   bom (fragment): basis of mobility region from pBR322
    195..410     +  promoter       URA3 promoter: S. cerevisiae URA3
    411..1214    +  CDS            URA3: orotidine-5'-phosphate decarboxylase, required for uracil biosynthesis; S. cerevisiae URA3; yeast auxotrophic marker, counterselectable with 5-fluoroorotic acid (5-FOA)
   1293..1342    +  misc_feature   bom (fragment): basis of mobility region from pBR322
   1343..1798    -  rep_origin     f1 ori (sequence partly withheld): f1 bacteriophage origin of replication; arrow indicates direction of (+) strand synthesis
   1806..1963    -  CDS            lacZα (fragment): LacZα fragment of β-galactosidase; lacZ fragment
   1966..1984    +  promoter       T7 promoter: promoter for bacteriophage T7 RNA polymerase
   2005..2648    +  promoter       GAP promoter: S. cerevisiae TDH3; promoter for glyceraldehyde-3-phosphate dehydrogenase
   2666..3373    +  CDS            mCherry: mCherry is a basic (constitutively fluorescent) red fluorescent protein published in 2004, derived from Discosoma sp.. It is reported to be a very rapidly-maturing monomer with low acid sensitivity.
   3383..3630    +  terminator     CYC1 terminator: S. cerevisiae CYC1; transcription terminator for CYC1
   3629..3720    +  misc_feature   MCS (fragment): pBluescript multiple cloning site
   3733..3751    -  promoter       T3 promoter: promoter for bacteriophage T3 RNA polymerase
   3796..3812    -  protein_bind   lac operator: The lac repressor binds to the lac operator to inhibit transcription in E. coli. This inhibition can be relieved by adding lactose or isopropyl-β-D-thiogalactopyranoside (IPTG). lac repressor encoded by lacI
   3820..3850    -  promoter       lac promoter: promoter for the E. coli lac operon
   3865..3886    -  protein_bind   CAP binding site: CAP binding activates transcription in the presence of cAMP. E. coli catabolite activator protein
   3899..3991    -  CDS            lacI (fragment): lac repressor; lacI; The lac repressor binds to the lac operator to inhibit transcription in E. coli. This inhibition can be relieved by adding lactose or isopropyl-β-D-thiogalactopyranoside (IPTG).
   4174..4762    -  rep_origin     ori: high-copy-number ColE1/pMB1/pBR322/pUC origin of replication
   4933..5793    -  CDS            AmpR: β-lactamase; bla; confers resistance to ampicillin, carbenicillin, and related antibiotics
   5794..5898    -  promoter       AmpR promoter: bla
   5935..6438    +  misc_feature   CEN/ARS: S. cerevisiae CEN6 centromere fused to an autonomously replicating sequence
   6507..35      +  CDS            rop (fragment) (across the origin): Rop protein, which maintains plasmids at low copy number; rop
>Addgene plasmid #40599 | pTH761-CEN-mCherry_v4 | depositor full sequence | sequence record 52600 | pTH761-CEN-mCherry_v4 sequence 6507 bps
TCGCGCGTTTCGGTGATGACGGTGAAAACCTCTGACACATGCAGCTCCCGGAGACGGTCACAGCTTGTCT
GTAAGCGGATGCCGGGAGCAGACAAGCCCGTCAGGGCGCGTCAGCGGGTGTTGGCGGGTGTCGGGGCTGG
CTTAACTATGCGGCATCAGAGCAGATTGTACTGAGAGTGCACCACGCTTTTCAATTCAATTCATCATTTT
TTTTTTATTCTTTTTTTTGATTTCGGTTTCTTTGAAATTTTTTTGATTCGGTAATCTCCGAACAGAAGGA
AGAACGAAGGAAGGAGCACAGACTTAGATTGGTATATATACGCATATGTAGTGTTGAAGAAACATGAAAT
TGCCCAGTATTCTTAACCCAACTGCACAGAACAAAAACCTGCAGGAAACGAAGATAAATCATGTCGAAAG
CTACATATAAGGAACGTGCTGCTACTCATCCTAGTCCTGTTGCTGCCAAGCTATTTAATATCATGCACGA
AAAGCAAACAAACTTGTGTGCTTCATTGGATGTTCGTACCACCAAGGAATTACTGGAGTTAGTTGAAGCA
TTAGGTCCCAAAATTTGTTTACTAAAAACACATGTGGATATCTTGACTGATTTTTCCATGGAGGGCACAG
TTAAGCCGCTAAAGGCATTATCCGCCAAGTACAATTTTTTACTCTTCGAAGACAGAAAATTTGCTGACAT
TGGTAATACAGTCAAATTGCAGTACTCTGCGGGTGTATACAGAATAGCAGAATGGGCAGACATTACGAAT
GCACACGGTGTGGTGGGCCCAGGTATTGTTAGCGGTTTGAAGCAGGCGGCAGAAGAAGTAACAAAGGAAC
CTAGAGGCCTTTTGATGTTAGCAGAATTGTCATGCAAGGGCTCCCTATCTACTGGAGAATATACTAAGGG
TACTGTTGACATTGCGAAGAGCGACAAAGATTTTGTTATCGGCTTTATTGCTCAAAGAGACATGGGTGGA
AGAGATGAAGGTTACGATTGGTTGATTATGACACCCGGTGTGGGTTTAGATGACAAGGGAGACGCATTGG
GTCAACAGTATAGAACCGTGGATGATGTGGTCTCTACAGGATCTGACATTATTATTGTTGGAAGAGGACT
ATTTGCAAAGGGAAGGGATGCTAAGGTAGAGGGTGAACGTTACAGAAAAGCAGGCTGGGAAGCATATTTG
AGAAGATGCGGCCAGCAAAACTAAAAAACTGTATTATAAGTAAATGCATGTATACTAAACTCACAAATTA
GAGCTTCAATTTAATTATATCAGTTATTACCCTGCGGTGTGAAATACCGCACAGATGCGTAAGGAGAAAA
TACCGCATCAGGAAATTGTAAACGTTAATATTTTGTTAAAATTCGCGTTAAATTTTTGTTAAATCAGCTC
ATTTTTTAACCAATAGGCCGAAATCGGCAAAATCCCTTATAAATCAAAAGAATAGACCGAGATAGGGT
[37 nt withheld, positions 1469-1505]
AAAGAACGTGGACTCCAACGTCAAAGG
[49 nt withheld, positions 1533-1581]
T
[91 nt withheld, positions 1583-1673]
G
[124 nt withheld, positions 1675-1798]
CGCGCCATTCGCCATTCAGGCTGCGCAACTGTTGGGAAGGGCGATCGGTGCGGGCCTCTTCGCTATTACG
CCAGCTGGCGAAGGGGGGATGTGCTGCAAGGCGATTAAGTTGGGTAACGCCAGGGTTTTCCCAGTCACGA
CGTTGTAAAACGACGGCCAGTGAATTGTAATACGACTCACTATAGGGCGAATTGGAGCTCAGTTTATCAT
TATCAATACTCGCCATTTCAAAGAATACGTAAATAATTAATAGTAGTGATTTTCCTAACTTTATTTAGTC
AAAAAATTAGCCTTTTAATTCTGCTGTAACCCGTACATGCCCAAAATAGGGGGCGGGTTACACAGAATAT
ATAACATCGTAGGTGTCTGGGTGAACAGTTTATTCCTGGCATCCACTAAATATAATGGAGCCCGCTTTTT
AAGCTGGCATCCAGAAAAAAAAAGAATCCCAGCACCAAAATATTGTTTTCTTCACCAACCATCAGTTCAT
AGGTCCATTCTCTTAGCGCAACTACAGAGAACAGGGGCACAAACAGGCAAAAAACGGGCACAACCTCAAT
GGAGTGATGCAACCTGCCTGGAGTAAATGATGACACAAGGCAATTGACCCACGCATGTATCTATCTCATT
TTCTTACACCTTCTATTACCTTCTGCTCTCTCTGATTTGGAAAAAGCTGAAAAAAAAGGTTGAAACCAGT
TCCCTGAAATTATTCCCCTACTTGACTAATAAGTATATAAAGACGGTAGGTATTGATTGTAATTCTGTAA
ATCTATTTCTTAAACTTCTTAAATTCTACTTTTATAGTTAGTCTTTTTTTTAGTTTTAAAACACCAGAAC
TTAGTTTCGACGGATTCTAGAACTAGTATGGTTTCAAAGGGCGAAGAAGACAATATGGCTATTATTAAGG
AATTCATGAGATTCAAGGTCCACATGGAAGGTTCTGTCAACGGTCACGAATTCGAAATTGAAGGTGAAGG
TGAAGGTAGACCATACGAAGGTACCCAAACCGCTAAGTTGAAGGTCACCAAGGGTGGTCCATTGCCATTC
GCTTGGGATATTTTGTCTCCACAATTCATGTACGGTTCTAAGGCTTACGTCAAGCACCCAGCTGATATTC
CAGATTACTTGAAGTTGTCTTTCCCAGAAGGTTTCAAGTGGGAAAGAGTCATGAACTTCGAAGATGGTGG
TGTCGTCACCGTCACCCAAGATTCTTCTTTGCAAGATGGTGAATTCATTTACAAGGTCAAGTTGAGAGGT
ACCAACTTCCCATCTGATGGTCCAGTCATGCAAAAGAAGACCATGGGTTGGGAAGCTTCTTCTGAAAGAA
TGTACCCAGAAGATGGTGCTTTGAAGGGTGAAATTAAGCAAAGATTGAAGTTGAAGGATGGTGGTCACTA
CGATGCTGAAGTCAAGACCACCTACAAGGCTAAGAAGCCAGTCCAATTGCCAGGTGCTTACAACGTCAAC
ATTAAGTTGGATATTACCTCTCACAACGAAGATTACACCATTGTCGAACAATACGAAAGAGCTGAAGGTA
GACACTCTACCGGTGGTATGGATGAATTGTACAAGTAACTCGAGTCATGTAATTAGTTATGTCACGCTTA
CATTCACGCCCTCCCCCCACATCCGCTCTAACCGAAAAGGAAGGAGTTAGACAACCTGAAGTCTAGGTCC
CTATTTATTTTTTTATAGTTATGTTAGTATTAAGAACGTTATTTATATTTCAAATTTTTCTTTTTTTTCT
GTACAGACGCGTGTACGCATGTAACATTATACTGAAAACCTTGCTTGAGAAGGTTTTGGGACGCTCGAAG
GCTTTAATTTGCGGCCGCTCTAGAACTAGTGGATCCCCCGGGCTGCAGGAATTCGATATCAAGCTTATCG
ATACCGTCGACCTCGAGGGGGGGCCCGGTACCCAGCTTTTGTTCCCTTTAGTGAGGGTTAATTCCGAGCT
TGGCGTAATCATGGTCATAGCTGTTTCCTGTGTGAAATTGTTATCCGCTCACAATTCCACACAACATAGG
AGCCGGAAGCATAAAGTGTAAAGCCTGGGGTGCCTAATGAGTGAGGTAACTCACATTAATTGCGTTGCGC
TCACTGCCCGCTTTCCAGTCGGGAAACCTGTCGTGCCAGCTGCATTAATGAATCGGCCAACGCGCGGGGA
GAGGCGGTTTGCGTATTGGGCGCTCTTCCGCTTCCTCGCTCACTGACTCGCTGCGCTCGGTCGTTCGGCT
GCGGCGAGCGGTATCAGCTCACTCAAAGGCGGTAATACGGTTATCCACAGAATCAGGGGATAACGCAGGA
AAGAACATGTGAGCAAAAGGCCAGCAAAAGGCCAGGAACCGTAAAAAGGCCGCGTTGCTGGCGTTTTTCC
ATAGGCTCGGCCCCCCTGACGAGCATCACAAAAATCGACGCTCAAGTCAGAGGTGGCGAAACCCGACAGG
ACTATAAAGATACCAGGCGTTCCCCCCTGGAAGCTCCCTCGTGCGCTCTCCTGTTCCGACCCTGCCGCTT
ACCGGATACCTGTCCGCCTTTCTCCCTTCGGGAAGCGTGGCGCTTTCTCAATGCTCACGCTGTAGGTATC
TCAGTTCGGTGTAGGTCGTTCGCTCCAAGCTGGGCTGTGTGCACGAACCCCCCGTTCAGCCCGACCGCTG
CGCCTTATCCGGTAACTATCGTCTTGAGTCCAACCCGGTAAGACACGACTTATCGCCACTGGCAGCAGCC
ACTGGTAACAGGATTAGCAGAGCGAGGTATGTAGGCGGTGCTACAGAGTTCTTGAAGTGGTGGCCTAACT
ACGGCTACACTAGAAGGACAGTATTTGGTATCTGCGCTCTGCTGAAGCCAGTTACCTTCGGAAAAAGAGT
TGGTAGCTCTTGATCCGGCAAACAAACCACCGCTGGTAGCGGTGGTTTTTTTGTTTGCAAGCAGCAGATT
ACGCGCAGAAAAAAAGGATCTCAAGAAGATCCTTTGATCTTTTCTACGGGGTCTGACGCTCAGTGGAACG
AAAACTCACGTTAAGGGATTTTGGTCATGAGATTATCAAAAAGGATCTTCACCTAGATCCTTTTAAATTA
AAAATGAAGTTTTAAATCAATCTAAAGTATATATGAGTAAACTTGGTCTGACAGTTACCAATGCTTAATC
AGTGAGGCACCTATCTCAGCGATCTGTCTATTTCGTTCATCCATAGTTGCCTGACTGCCCGTCGTGTAGA
TAACTACGATACGGGAGGGCTTACCATCTGGCCCCAGTGCTGCAATGATACCGCGAGACCCACGCTCACC
GGCTCCAGATTTATCAGCAATAAACCAGCCAGCCGGAAGGGCCGAGCGCAGAAGTGGTCCTGCAACTTTA
TCCGCCTCCATCCAGTCTATTAATTGTTGCCGGGAAGCTAGAGTAAGTAGTTCGCCAGTTAATAGTTTGC
GCAACGTTGTTGCCATTGCTACAGGCATCGTGGTGTCACGCTCGTCGTTTGGTATGGCTTCATTCAGCTC
CGGTTCCCAACGATCAAGGCGAGTTACATGATCCCCCATGTTGTGAAAAAAAGCGGTTAGCTCCTTCGGT
CCTCCGATCGTTGTCAGAAGTAAGTTGGCCGCAGTGTTATCACTCATGGTTATGGCAGCACTGCATAATT
CTCTTACTGTCATGCCATCCGTAAGATGCTTTTCTGTGACTGGTGAGTACTCAACCAAGTCATTCTGAGA
ATAGTGTATGCGGCGACCGAGTTGCTCTTGCCCGGCGTCAATACGGGATAATACCGCGCCACATAGCAGA
ACTTTAAAAGTGCTCATCATTGGAAAACGTTCTTCGGGGCGAAAACTCTCAAGGATCTTACCGCTGTTGA
GATCCAGTTCGATGTAACCCACTCGTGCACCCAACTGATCTTCAGCATCTTTTACTTTCACCAGCGTTTC
TGGGTGAGCAAAAACAGGAAGGCAAAATGCCGCAAAAAAGGGAATAAGGGCGACACGGAAATGTTGAATA
CTCATACTCTTCCTTTTTCAATATTATTGAAGCATTTATCAGGGTTATTGTCTCATGAGCGGATACATAT
TTGAATGTATTTAGAAAAATAAACAAATAGGGGTTCCGCGCACATTTCCCCGAAAAGTGCCACCTGGGTC
CTTTTCATCACGTGCTATAAAAATAATTATAATTTAAATTTTTTAATATAAATATATAAATTAAAAATAG
AAAGTAAAAAAAGAAATTAAAGAAAAAATAGTTTTTGTTTTCCGAAGATGTAAAAGACTCTAGGGGGATC
GCCAACAAATACTACCTTTTATCTTGCTCTTCCTGCTCTCAGGTATTAATGCCGAATTGTTTCATCTTGT
CTGTGTAGAAGACCACACACGAAAATCCTGTGATTTTACATTTTACTTATCGTTAATCGAATGTATATCT
ATTTAATCTGCTTTTCTTGTCTAATAAATATATATGTAAAGTACGCTTTTTGTTGAAATTTTTTAAACCT
TTGTTTATTTTTTTTTCTTCATTCCGTAACTCTTCTACCTTCTTTATTTACTTTCTAAAATCCAAATACA
AAACATAAAAATAAATAAACACAGAGTAAATTCCCAAATTATTCCATCATTAAAAGATACGAGGCGCGTG
TAAGTTACAGGCAAGCGATCCGTCCTAAGAAACCATTATTATCATGACATTAACCTATAAAAATAGGCGT
ATCACGAGGCCCTTTCGTC
