>Addgene plasmid #40599 | pTH761-CEN-mCherry_v4 | addgene partial sequence | sequence record 54582 | GPDPro-F 5'-CGGTAGGTATTGATTGTAATTCTG-3'
AATTCTACTTTTATAGTTAGTCTTTTTTTTAGTTTTAAAACACCAGAACTTAGTTTCGACGGATTCTAGA
ACTAGTATGGTTTCAAAGGGCGAAGAAGACAATATGGCTATTATTAAGGAATTCATGAGATTCAAGGTCC
ACATGGAAGGTTCTGTCAACGGTCACGAATTCGAAATTGAAGGTGAAGGTGAAGGTAGACCATACGAAGG
TACCCAAACCGCTAAGTTGAAGGTCACCAAGGGTGGTCCATTGCCATTCGCTTGGGATATTTTGTCTCCA
CAATTCATGTACGGTTCTAAGGCTTACGTCAAGCACCCAGCTGATATTCCAGATTACTTGAAGTTGTCTT
TCCCAGAAGGTTTCAAGTGGGAAAGAGTCATGAACTTCGAAGATGGTGGTGTCGTCACCGTCACCCAAGA
TTCTTCTTTGCAAGATGGTGAATTCATTTACAAGGTCAAGTTGAGAGGTACCAACTTCCCATCTGATGGT
CCAGTCATGCAAAAGAAGACCATGGGTTGGGAAGCTTCTTCTGAAAGAATGTACCCAGAAGATGGTGCTT
TGAAGGGTGAAATTAAGCAAAGATTGAAGTTGAAGGATGGTGGTCACTACGATGCTGAAGTCAAGACCAC
CTACAAGGCTAAGAAGCCAGTCCAATTGCCAGGTGCTTACAACGTCAACATTAAGTTGGATATTACCTCT
CACAACGAAGATTACACCATTGTCGAACAATACGAAAGAGCTGAAGGTAGACACTCTACCGGTGGTATGG
ATGAATTGTACAAGTAACTCGAGTCATGTAATTAGTTATGTCACGCTTACATTCACGCCCTCCCCCC
